Addgene plasmid #166100: pROS15_MATz
Purpose: Expression of dual gRNA targeting the MAT locus
Depositing lab: Rebecca Burgess. Depositing organization: Stevenson University.
Backbone
  Vector backbone: p426-SNR52p-gRNA.CAN1.Y-SUP4t, Daran Lab
  Vector type: Yeast Expression, CRISPR
  Selectable markers: clonNAT
Growth in bacteria
  Bacterial resistance: Ampicillin, 100 μg/mL
  Growth temperature: 30°C
  Growth strain: NEB Stable
  Copy number: High Copy
Gene/Insert
  Gene/Insert name: MAT Z1
  gRNA/shRNA sequence: sgRNA1: ACTCTACAAAACCAAAACCA sgRNA 2: TATGCTGAAGTACGTGGTGA
  Species: S. cerevisiae (budding yeast)
  Cloning method: Gibson Cloning
Terms and licenses: Academic/Nonprofit Terms; Industry Terms: Not Available to Industry
How to cite: pROS15_MATz was a gift from Rebecca Burgess (Addgene plasmid # 166100 ; http://n2t.net/addgene:166100 ; RRID:Addgene_166100)
