[The description below was written by a language model from this plasmid's Addgene catalogue record and pLannotate feature annotations shown in this document.]
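Description:
pROS15_MATz is a yeast–E. coli shuttle plasmid for CRISPR/Cas9 genome editing in Saccharomyces cerevisiae, built on a p426-SNR52p-gRNA.CAN1.Y-SUP4t-derived backbone of the pROS series. It is about 5.7 kb. In bacteria it is maintained at high copy through a ColE1/pUC-type origin and selected with ampicillin via β-lactamase (AmpR) under its own bla promoter. In yeast it replicates episomally from the 2μ origin and is selected with nourseothricin (clonNAT). This marker is a nourseothricin acetyltransferase gene driven by the Ashbya gossypii TEF promoter and followed by an ADH1 terminator. The whole cassette is flanked by loxP sites, which would in principle allow Cre-mediated excision of the marker.

The payload is a pair of guide RNA expression cassettes arranged as an inverted repeat on either side of the 2μ origin. Each consists of the RNA polymerase III-transcribed SNR52 promoter, a 20-nt spacer, the Streptococcus pyogenes Cas9 gRNA scaffold and the SUP4 terminator, with a short CYC1 terminator fragment adjoining the origin. The two spacers, introduced by Gibson assembly, are different and both target the Z1 region of the S. cerevisiae mating-type (MAT) locus, so a single plasmid delivers two guides against that site. The large inverted repeat probably explains the choice of a recombination-deficient E. coli host for propagation.

The plasmid carries no Cas9 gene in its annotated features, so the nuclease must be supplied separately, for example from a Cas9-expressing strain or a second plasmid. The stated purpose is expression of dual gRNAs targeting MAT; the record does not specify the downstream application or any repair template.
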