Features (pLannotate 1.2.2; 17 found; start..end, strand, type, name):
      1..105     -  promoter       AmpR promoter: bla
    205..238     -  protein_bind   loxP: Cre-mediated recombination occurs in the 8-bp core sequence (GCATACAT). Cre recombinase
    293..636     +  promoter       TEF promoter: Ashbya gossypii TEF promoter
    643..1207    +  CDS            NrsR (fragment): nourseothricin acetyltransferase; Streptomyces noursei nat1; confers resistance to nourseothricin
   1217..1404    +  terminator     ADH1 terminator: S. cerevisiae ADH1; transcription terminator for the S. cerevisiae alcohol dehydrogenase 1 (ADH1) gene
   1552..1585    -  protein_bind   loxP: Cre-mediated recombination occurs in the 8-bp core sequence (GCATACAT). Cre recombinase
   1708..1976    +  promoter       SNR52 promoter: promoter for the S. cerevisiae small nucleolar RNA gene SNR52
   1997..2071    +  misc_RNA       gRNA scaffold: guide RNA scaffold for the Streptococcus pyogenes CRISPR/Cas9 system
   2076..2095    +  terminator     SUP4 terminator: transcription terminator for the S. cerevisiae SUP4 tRNA gene
   2101..2140    +  terminator     CYC1 terminator (fragment): S. cerevisiae CYC1; transcription terminator for CYC1
   2141..3301    +  rep_origin     2μ ori: yeast 2μ plasmid origin of replication
   3302..3341    -  terminator     CYC1 terminator (fragment): S. cerevisiae CYC1; transcription terminator for CYC1
   3347..3366    -  terminator     SUP4 terminator: transcription terminator for the S. cerevisiae SUP4 tRNA gene
   3371..3445    -  misc_RNA       gRNA scaffold: guide RNA scaffold for the Streptococcus pyogenes CRISPR/Cas9 system
   3466..3734    -  promoter       SNR52 promoter: promoter for the S. cerevisiae small nucleolar RNA gene SNR52
   4038..4626    -  rep_origin     ori: high-copy-number ColE1/pMB1/pBR322/pUC origin of replication
   4797..5657    -  CDS            AmpR: β-lactamase; bla; confers resistance to ampicillin, carbenicillin, and related antibiotics
>Addgene plasmid #166100 | pROS15_MATz | addgene full sequence | sequence record 328822 | Addgene NGS Result
ACTCTTCCTTTTTCAATATTATTGAAGCATTTATCAGGGTTATTGTCTCATGAGCGGATACATATTTGAA
TGTATTTAGAAAAATAAACAAATAGGGGTTCCGCGCACTCGAGACTATATGTGAAGGCATGGCTATGGCA
CGGCAGACATTCCGCCAGATCATCAATAGGCACCTTCGTACGCTGCAGGTCGACAACCCTTAATATAACT
TCGTATAATGTATGCTATACGAAGTTATTAGGTCTAGAGATCTGTTTAGCTTGCCTCGTCCCCGCCGGGT
CACCCGGCCAGCGACATGGAGGCCCAGAATACCCTCCTTGACAGTCTTGACGTGCGCAGCTCAGGGGCAT
GATGTGACTGTCGCCCGTACATTTAGCCCATACATCCCCATGTATAATCATTTGCATCCATACATTTTGA
TGGCCGCACGGCGCGAAGCAAAAATTACGGCTCCTCGCTGCAGACCTGCGAGCAGGGAAACGCTCCCCTC
ACAGACGCGTTGAATTGTCCCCACGCCGCGCCCCTGTAGAGAAATATAAAAGGTTAGGATTTGCCACTGA
GGTTCTTCTTTCATATACTTCCTTTTAAAATCTTGCTAGGATACAGTTCTCACATCACATCCGAACATAA
ACAACCATGGGTACCACTCTTGACGACACGGCTTACCGGTACCGCACCAGTGTCCCGGGGGACGCCGAGG
CCATCGAGGCACTGGATGGGTCCTTCACCACCGACACCGTCTTCCGCGTCACCGCCACCGGGGACGGCTT
CACCCTGCGGGAGGTGCCGGTGGACCCGCCCCTGACCAAGGTGTTCCCCGACGACGAATCGGACGACGAA
TCGGACGACGGGGAGGACGGCGACCCGGACTCCCGGACGTTCGTCGCGTACGGGGACGACGGCGACCTGG
CGGGCTTCGTGGTCGTCTCGTACTCCGGCTGGAACCGCCGGCTGACCGTCGAGGACATCGAGGTCGCCCC
GGAGCACCGGGGGCACGGGGTCGGGCGCGCGTTGATGGGGCTCGCGACGGAGTTCGCCCGCGAGCGGGGC
GCCGGGCACCTCTGGCTGGAGGTCACCAACGTCAACGCACCGGCGATCCACGCGTACCGGCGGATGGGGT
TCACCCTCTGCGGCCTGGACACCGCCCTGTACGACGGCACCGCCTCGGACGGCGAGCAGGCGCTCTACAT
GAGCATGCCCTGCCCCTAATCTCGAGGCGAATTTCTTATGATTTATGATTTTTATTATTAAATAAGTTAT
AAAAAAAATAAGTGTATACAAATTTTAAAGTGACTCTTAGGTTTTAAAACGAAAATTCTTATTCTTGAGT
AACTCTTTCCTGTAGGTCAGGTTGCTTTCTCAGGTATAGCATGAGGTCGCTCTTATTGACCACACCTCTA
CCGGCATGCCGAGCAAATGCCTGCAAATCGCTCCCCATTTCACCCAATTGTAGATATGCTAACTCCAGCA
ATGAGTTGATGAATCTCGGTGTGTATTTTATGTCCTCAGAGGACAACACCTGTTGTAATCGAGCTCTCGA
GAACCCTTAATATAACTTCGTATAATGTATGCTATACGAAGTTATTAGGTGATATCAGATCCACTAGTGG
CCTATGCCACCTTTCGAGAGGACGATGCCCGTGTCTAAATGATTCGACCAGCCTAAGAATGTTCAACCCC
TCACTAAAGGGAACAAAAGCTGGAGCTTCTTTGAAAAGATAATGTATGATTATGCTTTCACTCATATTTA
TACAGAAACTTGATGTTTTCTTTCGAGTATATACAAGGTGATTACATGTACGTTTGAAGTACAACTCTAG
ATTTTGTAGTGCCCTCTTGGGCTAGCGGTAAAGGTGCGCATTTTTTCACACCCTACAATGTTCTGTTCAA
AAGATTTTGGTCAAACGCTGTAGAAGTGAAAGTTGGTGCGCATGTTTCGGCGTTCGAAACTTCTCCGCAG
TGAAAGATAAATGATCACTCTACAAAACCAAAACCAGTTTTAGAGCTAGAAATAGCAAGTTAAAATAAGG
CTAGTCCGTTATCAACTTGAAAAAGTGGCACCGAGTCGGTGGTGCTTTTTTTGTTTTTTATGTCTTCGAG
TCATGTAATTAGTTATGTCACGCTTACGTTCACGCCCTCCACGCATTTAAGCATAAACACGCACTATGCC
GTTCTTCTCATGTATATATATATACAGGCAACACGCAGATATAGGTGCGACGTGAACAGTGAGCTGTATG
TGCGCAGCTCGCGTTGCATTTTCGGAAGCGCTCGTTTTCGGAAACGCTTTGAAGTTCCTATTCCGAAGTT
CCTATTCTGTAGAAAGTATAGGAACCTCAGAGCGCTTTTGAAAACCAAAAGCGCTCTGAAGACGCACTTT
CAAAAAACCAAAAACGCACCGGACTGTAACGAGCTACTAAAATATTGCGAATACCGCTTCCACAAACATT
GCTCAAAAGTATCTCTTTGCTATATATCTCTGTGCTATATCCCTATATAACCTACCCATCCACCTTTCGC
TCCTTGAACTTGCATCTAAACTCGACCTCTACATTTTTTATGTTTATCTCTAGTATTACTCTTTAGACAA
AAAAATTGTAGTAAGAACTATTCATAGAGTGAATCGAAAACAATACGAAAATGTAAACATTTCCTATATG
TAGTATATAGAGACAAAATAGAAGAAACCGTTCATAATTTTCTGACCAATGAAGAATCATCAACGCTATC
ACTTTCTGTTCACAAAGTATGCGCAATCCACATCGGTATAGAATATAATCGGGGATGCCTTTATCTTGAA
AAAATGCACCCGCAGCTTCGCTAGTAATCAGTAAACGCGGGAAGTGGAGTCAGGCTTTTTTTATGGAAGA
GAAAATAGACACCAAAGTAGCCTTCTTCTAACCTTAACGGACCTACAGTGCAAAAAGTTATCAAGAGACT
GCATTATAGAGCGCACAAAGGAGAAAAAAAGTAATCTAAGATGCTTTGTTAGAAAAATAGCGCTCTCGGG
ATGCATTTTTGTAGAACAAAAAAGAAGTATAGATTCTTTGTTGGTAAAATAGCGCTCTCGCGTTGCATTT
CTGTTCTGTAAAAATGCAGCTCAGATTCTTTGTTTGAAAAATTAGCGCTCTCGCGTTGCATTTTTGTTTT
ACAAAAATGAAGCACAGATTCTTCGTTGGTAAAATAGCGCTTTCGCGTTGCATTTCTGTTCTGTAAAAAT
GCAGCTCAGATTCTTTGTTTGAAAAATTAGCGCTCTCGCGTTGCATTTTTGTTCTACAAAATGAAGCACA
GATGCTTCGTTGGAGGGCGTGAACGTAAGCGTGACATAACTAATTACATGACTCGAAGACATAAAAAACA
AAAAAAGCACCACCGACTCGGTGCCACTTTTTCAAGTTGATAACGGACTAGCCTTATTTTAACTTGCTAT
TTCTAGCTCTAAAACTCACCACGTACTTCAGCATAGATCATTTATCTTTCACTGCGGAGAAGTTTCGAAC
GCCGAAACATGCGCACCAACTTTCACTTCTACAGCGTTTGACCAAAATCTTTTGAACAGAACATTGTAGG
GTGTGAAAAAATGCGCACCTTTACCGCTAGCCCAAGAGGGCACTACAAAATCTAGAGTTGTACTTCAAAC
GTACATGTAATCACCTTGTATATACTCGAAAGAAAACATCAAGTTTCTGTATAAATATGAGTGAAAGCAT
AATCATACATTATCTTTTCAAAGAAGCTCCAGCTTTTGTTCCCTTTAGTGAGGGTATTCACGTAGACGGA
TAGGTATAGCCAGACATCAGCAGCATACTTCGGGAACCGTAGGCTCTAGAGAGAGGCGGTTTGCGTATTG
GGCGCTCTTCCGCTTCCTCGCTCACTGACTCGCTGCGCTCGGTCGTTCGGCTGCGGCGAGCGGTATCAGC
TCACTCAAAGGCGGTAATACGGTTATCCACAGAATCAGGGGATAACGCAGGAAAGAACATGTGAGCAAAA
GGCCAGCAAAAGGCCAGGAACCGTAAAAAGGCCGCGTTGCTGGCGTTTTTCCATAGGCTCCGCCCCCCTG
ACGAGCATCACAAAAATCGACGCTCAAGTCAGAGGTGGCGAAACCCGACAGGACTATAAAGATACCAGGC
GTTTCCCCCTGGAAGCTCCCTCGTGCGCTCTCCTGTTCCGACCCTGCCGCTTACCGGATACCTGTCCGCC
TTTCTCCCTTCGGGAAGCGTGGCGCTTTCTCATAGCTCACGCTGTAGGTATCTCAGTTCGGTGTAGGTCG
TTCGCTCCAAGCTGGGCTGTGTGCACGAACCCCCCGTTCAGCCCGACCGCTGCGCCTTATCCGGTAACTA
TCGTCTTGAGTCCAACCCGGTAAGACACGACTTATCGCCACTGGCAGCAGCCACTGGTAACAGGATTAGC
AGAGCGAGGTATGTAGGCGGTGCTACAGAGTTCTTGAAGTGGTGGCCTAACTACGGCTACACTAGAAGGA
CAGTATTTGGTATCTGCGCTCTGCTGAAGCCAGTTACCTTCGGAAAAAGAGTTGGTAGCTCTTGATCCGG
CAAACAAACCACCGCTGGTAGCGGTGGTTTTTTTGTTTGCAAGCAGCAGATTACGCGCAGAAAAAAAGGA
TCTCAAGAAGATCCTTTGATCTTTTCTACGGGGTCTGACGCTCAGTGGAACGAAAACTCACGTTAAGGGA
TTTTGGTCATGAGATTATCAAAAAGGATCTTCACCTAGATCCTTTTAAATTAAAAATGAAGTTTTAAATC
AATCTAAAGTATATATGAGTAAACTTGGTCTGACAGTTACCAATGCTTAATCAGTGAGGCACCTATCTCA
GCGATCTGTCTATTTCGTTCATCCATAGTTGCCTGACTCCCCGTCGTGTAGATAACTACGATACGGGAGG
GCTTACCATCTGGCCCCAGTGCTGCAATGATACCGCGAGACCCACGCTCACCGGCTCCAGATTTATCAGC
AATAAACCAGCCAGCCGGAAGGGCCGAGCGCAGAAGTGGTCCTGCAACTTTATCCGCCTCCATCCAGTCT
ATTAATTGTTGCCGGGAAGCTAGAGTAAGTAGTTCGCCAGTTAATAGTTTGCGCAACGTTGTTGCCATTG
CTACAGGCATCGTGGTGTCACGCTCGTCGTTTGGTATGGCTTCATTCAGCTCCGGTTCCCAACGATCAAG
GCGAGTTACATGATCCCCCATGTTGTGCAAAAAAGCGGTTAGCTCCTTCGGTCCTCCGATCGTTGTCAGA
AGTAAGTTGGCCGCAGTGTTATCACTCATGGTTATGGCAGCACTGCATAATTCTCTTACTGTCATGCCAT
CCGTAAGATGCTTTTCTGTGACTGGTGAGTACTCAACCAAGTCATTCTGAGAATAGTGTATGCGGCGACC
GAGTTGCTCTTGCCCGGCGTCAATACGGGATAATACCGCGCCACATAGCAGAACTTTAAAAGTGCTCATC
ATTGGAAAACGTTCTTCGGGGCGAAAACTCTCAAGGATCTTACCGCTGTTGAGATCCAGTTCGATGTAAC
CCACTCGTGCACCCAACTGATCTTCAGCATCTTTTACTTTCACCAGCGTTTCTGGGTGAGCAAAAACAGG
AAGGCAAAATGCCGCAAAAAAGGGAATAAGGGCGACACGGAAATGTTGAATACTCAT
